Addgene plasmid #19641: pGC76
Depositing lab: Jane Hubbard. Depositing organization: NYU Grossman School of Medicine. Publication: A "FLP-Out" system for controlled gene expression in Caenorhabditis elegans. Voutev R, Hubbard EJ. Genetics. 2008 Sep;180(1):103-19. doi: 10.1534/genetics.108.090274. PubMed 18723890.
Backbone
  Vector backbone: pPD122.13
  Vector type: Worm Expression ; FLP/FRT
Growth in bacteria
  Bacterial resistance: Ampicillin, 100 μg/mL
  Growth temperature: 37°C
  Growth strain: DH5alpha
  Copy number: High Copy
Gene/Insert
  Gene/Insert name: <4xNLS-GFP::let-858(3’)
  Species: C. elegans (nematode); A. victoria
  Tag / fusion protein: 4xNLS (N terminal on insert)
  Cloning method: Restriction Enzyme
  Sequencing primers: 5′ M13R
Terms and licenses: Academic/Nonprofit Terms; Industry Terms: Not Available to Industry
How to cite: pGC76 was a gift from Jane Hubbard (Addgene plasmid # 19641 ; http://n2t.net/addgene:19641 ; RRID:Addgene_19641)
