[The description below was written by a language model from this plasmid's Addgene catalogue record and pLannotate feature annotations shown in this document.]
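Description:
pGC76 is a 4,273-nt C. elegans expression plasmid built on the pPD122.13 backbone and catalogued as a worm expression, FLP/FRT vector. It is propagated in E. coli as a high-copy plasmid, using a ColE1/pUC-type origin and an AmpR (β-lactamase) cassette with its own bla promoter for ampicillin selection. Remnants of the cloning backbone are also annotated. These include fragments of pUC and pBluescript polylinkers, a lac promoter/operator with CAP binding site, and short rop, bom and lacI fragments. None of these plays a role in the worm.

The payload is recorded as "<4xNLS-GFP::let-858(3')". It is an Aequorea victoria-derived GFP coding region carrying four N-terminal nuclear localisation signals, followed by the 3' region of the C. elegans let-858 gene. The NLS repeats concentrate the fluorescence in nuclei, which makes expressing cells easier to identify. The feature table detects the GFP open reading frame (matched to a green variant called sg25). It does not separately annotate the NLS repeats or the let-858 3' region, which presumably lie in the unannotated stretches flanking the GFP. A single FRT site sits just upstream of the reporter, which likely corresponds to the "<" in the insert name.

No worm promoter is annotated or stated in the record, and only one FRT is present. pGC76 therefore appears to be a building block of a "FLP-Out" system rather than a complete expression unit. In such a system, FLP recombinase excises an FRT-flanked intervening cassette, bringing a promoter next to the downstream reporter and switching on nuclear GFP in a controlled way. How pGC76 was combined with other components is not stated in the record.
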