Features (pLannotate 1.2.2; 14 found; start..end, strand, type, name):
      1..30      -  misc_feature   MCS (fragment): pUC18/19 multiple cloning site
     46..62      -  misc_feature   MCS (fragment): pBluescript multiple cloning site
     78..125     -  protein_bind   FRT: FLP-mediated recombination occurs in the 8-bp core sequence TCTAGAAA (Turan and Bode, 2011). FLP recombinase from the Saccharomyces cerevisiae 2μ plasmid
    128..147     -  misc_feature   MCS (fragment): pUC18/19 multiple cloning site
    326..1186    +  CDS            sg25: sg25 is a basic (constitutively fluorescent) green fluorescent protein published in 1997, derived from Aequorea victoria.
   1684..1719    +  CDS            rop (fragment): Rop protein, which maintains plasmids at low copy number; rop
   1821..1920    +  misc_feature   bom (fragment): basis of mobility region from pBR322
   2018..2122    +  promoter       AmpR promoter: bla
   2123..2983    +  CDS            AmpR: β-lactamase; bla; confers resistance to ampicillin, carbenicillin, and related antibiotics
   3154..3742    +  rep_origin     ori: high-copy-number ColE1/pMB1/pBR322/pUC origin of replication
   3925..4017    +  CDS            lacI (fragment): lac repressor; lacI; The lac repressor binds to the lac operator to inhibit transcription in E. coli. This inhibition can be relieved by adding lactose or isopropyl-β-D-thiogalactopyranoside (IPTG).
   4030..4051    +  protein_bind   CAP binding site: CAP binding activates transcription in the presence of cAMP. E. coli catabolite activator protein
   4066..4096    +  promoter       lac promoter: promoter for the E. coli lac operon
   4104..4120    +  protein_bind   lac operator: The lac repressor binds to the lac operator to inhibit transcription in E. coli. This inhibition can be relieved by adding lactose or isopropyl-β-D-thiogalactopyranoside (IPTG). lac repressor encoded by lacI
>Addgene plasmid #19641 | pGC76 | depositor full sequence | sequence record 9273 | Author sequence
AAGCTTGCATGCCTGCAGGTCGACTCTAGACCGCGGTTTTGGCGCGGATCCACTAGTTCTAGCTTCAAAA
GCGCTCTGAAGTTCCTATACTTTCTAGAGAATAGGAACTTCGGAATAGGAACTTCAAGATCCCCGGGTAC
CGAGCTCAGAAAAAATGACTGCTCCAAAGAAGAAGCGTAAGGTACCGGCAGAAAAAATGACTGCTCCAAA
GAAGAAGCGTAAGGTACCGGCAGAAAAAATGACTGCTCCAAAGAAGAAGCGTAAGGTACCGGCAGAAAAA
ATGACTGCTCCAAAGAAGAAGCGTAAGGTACCGGTAGAAAAAATGAGTAAAGGAGAAGAACTTTTCACTG
GAGTTGTCCCAATTCTTGTTGAATTAGATGGTGATGTTAATGGGCACAAATTTTCTGTCAGTGGAGAGGG
TGAAGGTGATGCAACATACGGAAAACTTACCCTTAAATTTATTTGCACTACTGGAAAACTACCTGTTCCA
TGGGTAAGTTTAAACATATATATACTAACTAACCCTGATTATTTAAATTTTCAGCCAACACTTGTCACTA
CTTTCTGTTATGGTGTTCAATGCTTCTCGAGATACCCAGATCATATGAAACGGCATGACTTTTTCAAGAG
TGCCATGCCCGAAGGTTATGTACAGGAAAGAACTATATTTTTCAAAGATGACGGGAACTACAAGACACGT
AAGTTTAAACAGTTCGGTACTAACTAACCATACATATTTAAATTTTCAGGTGCTGAAGTCAAGTTTGAAG
GTGATACCCTTGTTAATAGAATCGAGTTAAAAGGTATTGATTTTAAAGAAGATGGAAACATTCTTGGACA
CAAATTGGAATACAACTATAACTCACACAATGTATACATCATGGCAGACAAACAAAAGAATGGAATCAAA
GTTGTAAGTTTAAACATGATTTTACTAACTAACTAATCTGATTTAAATTTTCAGAACTTCAAAATTAGAC
ACAACATTGAAGATGGAAGCGTTCAACTAGCAGACCATTATCAACAAAATACTCCAATTGGCGATGGCCC
TGTCCTTTTACCAGACAACCATTACCTGTCCACACAATCTGCCCTTTCGAAAGATCCCAACGAAAAGAGA
GACCACATGGTCCTTCTTGAGTTTGTAACAGCTGCTGGGATTACACATGGCATGGACGAACTATACAAAA
GCCCACAAGCTTTGGAATTCGCTAGCCGGCCATACAAGTAATCCGGATGATCGACGCCAACGTCGTTGAA
TTTTCAAATTTTAAATACTGAATATTTGTTTTTTTTCCTATTATTTATTTATTCTCTTTGTGTTTTTTTT
CTTGCTTTCTAAAAAATTAATTCAATCCAAATCTAAACATGAGCGGTTTTTTTTCTCTTTCCGTCTCCCA
ATTCGTATTCCGCTCCTCTCATCTGAACACAATGTGCAAGTTTATTTATCTTCTCGCTTTCATTTCATTA
GGACGTGGGGGGAATTGGTGGAAGGGGGAAACACACAAAAGGATGATGGAAATGAAATAAGGACACACAA
TATGCAACAACATTCAATTCAGAAATATGGAGGAAGGTTTAAAAGAAAACATAAAAATATATAGAGGAGG
AAGGAAAACTAGTAAAAAATAAGCAAAGAAATTAGGCGAACGATGAGAATTGTCCTCGCTTGGGCCCTTT
CGTCTCGCGCGTTTCGGTGATGACGGTGAAAACCTCTGACACATGCAGCTCCCGGAGACGGTCACAGCTT
GTCTGTAAGCGGATGCCGGGAGCAGACAAGCCCGTCAGGGCGCGTCAGCGGGTGTTGGCGGGTGTCGGGG
CTGGCTTAACTATGCGGCATCAGAGCAGATTGTACTGAGAGTGCACCATATGCGGTGTGAAATACCGCAC
AGATGCGTAAGGAGAAAATACCGCATCAGGCGGCCTTAAGGGCCTCGTGATACGCCTATTTTTATAGGTT
AATGTCATGATAATAATGGTTTCTTAGACGTCAGGTGGCACTTTTCGGGGAAATGTGCGCGGAACCCCTA
TTTGTTTATTTTTCTAAATACATTCAAATATGTATCCGCTCATGAGACAATAACCCTGATAAATGCTTCA
ATAATATTGAAAAAGGAAGAGTATGAGTATTCAACATTTCCGTGTCGCCCTTATTCCCTTTTTTGCGGCA
TTTTGCCTTCCTGTTTTTGCTCACCCAGAAACGCTGGTGAAAGTAAAAGATGCTGAAGATCAGTTGGGTG
CACGAGTGGGTTACATCGAACTGGATCTCAACAGCGGTAAGATCCTTGAGAGTTTTCGCCCCGAAGAACG
TTTTCCAATGATGAGCACTTTTAAAGTTCTGCTATGTGGCGCGGTATTATCCCGTATTGACGCCGGGCAA
GAGCAACTCGGTCGCCGCATACACTATTCTCAGAATGACTTGGTTGAGTACTCACCAGTCACAGAAAAGC
ATCTTACGGATGGCATGACAGTAAGAGAATTATGCAGTGCTGCCATAACCATGAGTGATAACACTGCGGC
CAACTTACTTCTGACAACGATCGGAGGACCGAAGGAGCTAACCGCTTTTTTGCACAACATGGGGGATCAT
GTAACTCGCCTTGATCGTTGGGAACCGGAGCTGAATGAAGCCATACCAAACGACGAGCGTGACACCACGA
TGCCTGTAGCAATGGCAACAACGTTGCGCAAACTATTAACTGGCGAACTACTTACTCTAGCTTCCCGGCA
ACAATTAATAGACTGGATGGAGGCGGATAAAGTTGCAGGACCACTTCTGCGCTCGGCCCTTCCGGCTGGC
TGGTTTATTGCTGATAAATCTGGAGCCGGTGAGCGTGGGTCTCGCGGTATCATTGCAGCACTGGGGCCAG
ATGGTAAGCCCTCCCGTATCGTAGTTATCTACACGACGGGGAGTCAGGCAACTATGGATGAACGAAATAG
ACAGATCGCTGAGATAGGTGCCTCACTGATTAAGCATTGGTAACTGTCAGACCAAGTTTACTCATATATA
CTTTAGATTGATTTAAAACTTCATTTTTAATTTAAAAGGATCTAGGTGAAGATCCTTTTTGATAATCTCA
TGACCAAAATCCCTTAACGTGAGTTTTCGTTCCACTGAGCGTCAGACCCCGTAGAAAAGATCAAAGGATC
TTCTTGAGATCCTTTTTTTCTGCGCGTAATCTGCTGCTTGCAAACAAAAAAACCACCGCTACCAGCGGTG
GTTTGTTTGCCGGATCAAGAGCTACCAACTCTTTTTCCGAAGGTAACTGGCTTCAGCAGAGCGCAGATAC
CAAATACTGTCCTTCTAGTGTAGCCGTAGTTAGGCCACCACTTCAAGAACTCTGTAGCACCGCCTACATA
CCTCGCTCTGCTAATCCTGTTACCAGTGGCTGCTGCCAGTGGCGATAAGTCGTGTCTTACCGGGTTGGAC
TCAAGACGATAGTTACCGGATAAGGCGCAGCGGTCGGGCTGAACGGGGGGTTCGTGCACACAGCCCAGCT
TGGAGCGAACGACCTACACCGAACTGAGATACCTACAGCGTGAGCATTGAGAAAGCGCCACGCTTCCCGA
AGGGAGAAAGGCGGACAGGTATCCGGTAAGCGGCAGGGTCGGAACAGGAGAGCGCACGAGGGAGCTTCCA
GGGGGAAACGCCTGGTATCTTTATAGTCCTGTCGGGTTTCGCCACCTCTGACTTGAGCGTCGATTTTTGT
GATGCTCGTCAGGGGGGCGGAGCCTATGGAAAAACGCCAGCAACGCGGCCTTTTTACGGTTCCTGGCCTT
TTGCTGGCCTTTTGCTCACATGTTCTTTCCTGCGTTATCCCCTGATTCTGTGGATAACCGTATTACCGCC
TTTGAGTGAGCTGATACCGCTCGCCGCAGCCGAACGACCGAGCGCAGCGAGTCAGTGAGCGAGGAAGCGG
AAGAGCGCCCAATACGCAAACCGCCTCTCCCCGCGCGTTGGCCGATTCATTAATGCAGCTGGCACGACAG
GTTTCCCGACTGGAAAGCGGGCAGTGAGCGCAACGCAATTAATGTGAGTTAGCTCACTCATTAGGCACCC
CAGGCTTTACACTTTATGCTTCCGGCTCGTATGTTGTGTGGAATTGTGAGCGGATAACAATTTCACACAG
GAAACAGCTATGACCATGATTACGCCAAGCTGTAAGTTTAAACATGATCTTACTAACTAACTATTCTCAT
TTAAATTTTCAGAGCTTAAAAATGGCTGAAATCACTCACAACGATGGATACGCTAACAACTTGGAAATGA
AAT
