>Addgene plasmid #19641 | pGC76 | addgene partial sequence | sequence record 25466 | 19641 with GFP-R
NTTCTCCTTTACTCNTTTTTTCTACCGGTACCTTACGCTTCTTCTTTGGAGCAGTCATTTTTTCTGCCGG
TACCTTACGCTTCTTCTTTGGAGCAGTCATTTTTTCTGCCGGTACCTTACGCTTCTTCTTTGGAGCAGTC
ATTTTTTCTGCCGGTACCTTACGCTTCTTCTTTGGAGCAGTCATTTTTTCTGAGCTCGGTACCCGGGGAT
CTTGAAGTTCCTATTCCGAAGTTCCTATTCTCTAGAAAGTATAGGAACTTCAGAGCGCTTTTGAAGCTAG
AACTAGTGGATCCGCGCCAAAACCGCGGTCTAGAGTCGACCTGCAGGCATGCAAGCTTATTTCATTTCCA
AGTTGTTAGCGTATCCATCGTTGTGAGTGATTTCAGCCATTTTTAAGCTCTGAAAATTTAAATGAGAATA
GTTAGTTAGTAAGATCATGTTTAAACTTACAGCTTGGCGTAATCATGGTCATAGCTGTTTCCTGTGTGAA
ATTGTTATCCGCTCACAATTCCACACAACATACGAGCCGGAAGCATAAAGTGTAAAGCCTGGGGTGCCTA
ATGAGTGAGCTAACTCACATTAATTGCGTTGCGCTCACTGCCCGCTTTCCAGTCGGGAAACCTGTCGTGC
CAGCTGCATTAATGAATCGGCCAACGCGCGGGGAGAGGCGGTTTGCNTATTNNNGCTCTTCCGCTTCCTC
GCTCACTGACTCGCTGCGNNCGGNCGNTC
